>Addgene plasmid #221650 | p8390 LentiCRISPRv2 Neo sgNT-2 | addgene full sequence | sequence record 438021 | Addgene NGS Result
TGATGCGGTTTTGGCAGTACATCAATGGGCGTGGATAGCGGTTTGACTCACGGGGATTTCCAAGTCTCCA
CCCCATTGACGTCAATGGGAGTTTGTTTTGGCACCAAAATCAACGGGACTTTCCAAAATGTCGTAACAAC
TCCGCCCCATTGACGCAAATGGGCGGTAGGCGTGTACGGTGGGAGGTCTATATAAGCAGCGCGTTTTGCC
TGTACTGGGTCTCTCTGGTTAGACCAGATCTGAGCCTGGGAGCTCTCTGGCTAACTAGGGAACCCACTGC
TTAAGCCTCAATAAAGCTTGCCTTGAGTGCTTCAAGTAGTGTGTGCCCGTCTGTTGTGTGACTCTGGTAA
CTAGAGATCCCTCAGACCCTTTTAGTCAGTGTGGAAAATCTCTAGCAGTGGCGCCCGAACAGGGACTTGA
AAGCGAAAGGGAAACCAGAGGAGCTCTCTCGACGCAGGACTCGGCTTGCTGAAGCGCGCACGGCAAGAGG
CGAGGGGCGGCGACTGGTGAGTACGCCAAAAATTTTGACTAGCGGAGGCTAGAAGGAGAGAGATGGGTGC
GAGAGCGTCAGTATTAAGCGGGGGAGAATTAGATCGCGATGGGAAAAAATTCGGTTAAGGCCAGGGGGAA
AGAAAAAATATAAATTAAAACATATAGTATGGGCAAGCAGGGAGCTAGAACGATTCGCAGTTAATCCTGG
CCTGTTAGAAACATCAGAAGGCTGTAGACAAATACTGGGACAGCTACAACCATCCCTTCAGACAGGATCA
GAAGAACTTAGATCATTATATAATACAGTAGCAACCCTCTATTGTGTGCATCAAAGGATAGAGATAAAAG
ACACCAAGGAAGCTTTAGACAAGATAGAGGAAGAGCAAAACAAAAGTAAGACCACCGCACAGCAAGCGGC
CGCTGATCTTCAGACCTGGAGGAGGAGATATGAGGGACAATTGGAGAAGTGAATTATATAAATATAAAGT
AGTAAAAATTGAACCATTAGGAGTAGCACCCACCAAGGCAAAGAGAAGAGTGGTGCAGAGAGAAAAAAGA
GCAGTGGGAATAGGAGCTTTGTTCCTTGGGTTCTTGGGAGCAGCAGGAAGCACTATGGGCGCAGCGTCAA
TGACGCTGACGGTACAGGCCAGACAATTATTGTCTGGTATAGTGCAGCAGCAGAACAATTTGCTGAGGGC
TATTGAGGCGCAACAGCATCTGTTGCAACTCACAGTCTGGGGCATCAAGCAGCTCCAGGCAAGAATCCTG
GCTGTGGAAAGATACCTAAAGGATCAACAGCTCCTGGGGATTTGGGGTTGCTCTGGAAAACTCATTTGCA
CCACTGCTGTGCCTTGGAATGCTAGTTGGAGTAATAAATCTCTGGAACAGATTTGGAATCACACGACCTG
GATGGAGTGGGACAGAGAAATTAACAATTACACAAGCTTAATACACTCCTTAATTGAAGAATCGCAAAAC
CAGCAAGAAAAGAATGAACAAGAATTATTGGAATTAGATAAATGGGCAAGTTTGTGGAATTGGTTTAACA
TAACAAATTGGCTGTGGTATATAAAATTATTCATAATGATAGTAGGAGGCTTGGTAGGTTTAAGAATAGT
TTTTGCTGTACTTTCTATAGTGAATAGAGTTAGGCAGGGATATTCACCATTATCGTTTCAGACCCACCTC
CCAACCCCGAGGGGACCCGACAGGCCCGAAGGAATAGAAGAAGAAGGTGGAGAGAGAGACAGAGACAGAT
CCATTCGATTAGTGAACGGATCGGCACTGCGTGCGCCAATTCTGCAGACAAATGGCAGTATTCATCCACA
ATTTTAAAAGAAAAGGGGGGATTGGGGGGTACAGTGCAGGGGAAAGAATAGTAGACATAATAGCAACAGA
CATACAAACTAAAGAATTACAAAAACAAATTACAAAAATTCAAAATTTTCGGGTTTATTACAGGGACAGC
AGAGATCCAGTTTGGTTAATTAAGGTACCGAGGGCCTATTTCCCATGATTCCTTCATATTTGCATATACG
ATACAAGGCTGTTAGAGAGATAATTAGAATTAATTTGACTGTAAACACAAAGATATTAGTACAAAATACG
TGACGTAGAAAGTAATAATTTCTTGGGTAGTTTGCAGTTTTAAAATTATGTTTTAAAATGGACTATCATA
TGCTTACCGTAACTTGAAAGTATTTCGATTTCTTGGCTTTATATATCTTGTGGAAAGGACGAAACACCGG
ATTGTGGTCGCTCAAAACCGTTTTAGAGCTAGAAATAGCAAGTTAAAATAAGGCTAGTCCGTTATCAACT
TGAAAAAGTGGCACCGAGTCGGTGCTTTTTTGAATTCGCTAGCTAGGTCTTGAAAGGAGTGGGAATTGGC
TCCGGTGCCCGTCAGTGGGCAGAGCGCACATCGCCCACAGTCCCCGAGAAGTTGGGGGGAGGGGTCGGCA
ATTGATCCGGTGCCTAGAGAAGGTGGCGCGGGGTAAACTGGGAAAGTGATGTCGTGTACTGGCTCCGCCT
TTTTCCCGAGGGTGGGGGAGAACCGTATATAAGTGCAGTAGTCGCCGTGAACGTTCTTTTTCGCAACGGG
TTTGCCGCCAGAACACAGGACCGGTTCTAGAGCGCTGCCACCATGGACAAGAAGTACAGCATCGGCCTGG
ACATCGGCACCAACTCTGTGGGCTGGGCCGTGATCACCGACGAGTACAAGGTGCCCAGCAAGAAATTCAA
GGTGCTGGGCAACACCGACCGGCACAGCATCAAGAAGAACCTGATCGGAGCCCTGCTGTTCGACAGCGGC
GAAACAGCCGAGGCCACCCGGCTGAAGAGAACCGCCAGAAGAAGATACACCAGACGGAAGAACCGGATCT
GCTATCTGCAAGAGATCTTCAGCAACGAGATGGCCAAGGTGGACGACAGCTTCTTCCACAGACTGGAAGA
GTCCTTCCTGGTGGAAGAGGATAAGAAGCACGAGCGGCACCCCATCTTCGGCAACATCGTGGACGAGGTG
GCCTACCACGAGAAGTACCCCACCATCTACCACCTGAGAAAGAAACTGGTGGACAGCACCGACAAGGCCG
ACCTGCGGCTGATCTATCTGGCCCTGGCCCACATGATCAAGTTCCGGGGCCACTTCCTGATCGAGGGCGA
CCTGAACCCCGACAACAGCGACGTGGACAAGCTGTTCATCCAGCTGGTGCAGACCTACAACCAGCTGTTC
GAGGAAAACCCCATCAACGCCAGCGGCGTGGACGCCAAGGCCATCCTGTCTGCCAGACTGAGCAAGAGCA
GACGGCTGGAAAATCTGATCGCCCAGCTGCCCGGCGAGAAGAAGAATGGCCTGTTCGGAAACCTGATTGC
CCTGAGCCTGGGCCTGACCCCCAACTTCAAGAGCAACTTCGACCTGGCCGAGGATGCCAAACTGCAGCTG
AGCAAGGACACCTACGACGACGACCTGGACAACCTGCTGGCCCAGATCGGCGACCAGTACGCCGACCTGT
TTCTGGCCGCCAAGAACCTGTCCGACGCCATCCTGCTGAGCGACATCCTGAGAGTGAACACCGAGATCAC
CAAGGCCCCCCTGAGCGCCTCTATGATCAAGAGATACGACGAGCACCACCAGGACCTGACCCTGCTGAAA
GCTCTCGTGCGGCAGCAGCTGCCTGAGAAGTACAAAGAGATTTTCTTCGACCAGAGCAAGAACGGCTACG
CCGGCTACATTGACGGCGGAGCCAGCCAGGAAGAGTTCTACAAGTTCATCAAGCCCATCCTGGAAAAGAT
GGACGGCACCGAGGAACTGCTCGTGAAGCTGAACAGAGAGGACCTGCTGCGGAAGCAGCGGACCTTCGAC
AACGGCAGCATCCCCCACCAGATCCACCTGGGAGAGCTGCACGCCATTCTGCGGCGGCAGGAAGATTTTT
ACCCATTCCTGAAGGACAACCGGGAAAAGATCGAGAAGATCCTGACCTTCCGCATCCCCTACTACGTGGG
CCCTCTGGCCAGGGGAAACAGCAGATTCGCCTGGATGACCAGAAAGAGCGAGGAAACCATCACCCCCTGG
AACTTCGAGGAAGTGGTGGACAAGGGCGCTTCCGCCCAGAGCTTCATCGAGCGGATGACCAACTTCGATA
AGAACCTGCCCAACGAGAAGGTGCTGCCCAAGCACAGCCTGCTGTACGAGTACTTCACCGTGTATAACGA
GCTGACCAAAGTGAAATACGTGACCGAGGGAATGAGAAAGCCCGCCTTCCTGAGCGGCGAGCAGAAAAAG
GCCATCGTGGACCTGCTGTTCAAGACCAACCGGAAAGTGACCGTGAAGCAGCTGAAAGAGGACTACTTCA
AGAAAATCGAGTGCTTCGACTCCGTGGAAATCTCCGGCGTGGAAGATCGGTTCAACGCCTCCCTGGGCAC
ATACCACGATCTGCTGAAAATTATCAAGGACAAGGACTTCCTGGACAATGAGGAAAACGAGGACATTCTG
GAAGATATCGTGCTGACCCTGACACTGTTTGAGGACAGAGAGATGATCGAGGAACGGCTGAAAACCTATG
CCCACCTGTTCGACGACAAAGTGATGAAGCAGCTGAAGCGGCGGAGATACACCGGCTGGGGCAGGCTGAG
CCGGAAGCTGATCAACGGCATCCGGGACAAGCAGTCCGGCAAGACAATCCTGGATTTCCTGAAGTCCGAC
GGCTTCGCCAACAGAAACTTCATGCAGCTGATCCACGACGACAGCCTGACCTTTAAAGAGGACATCCAGA
AAGCCCAGGTGTCCGGCCAGGGCGATAGCCTGCACGAGCACATTGCCAATCTGGCCGGCAGCCCCGCCAT
TAAGAAGGGCATCCTGCAGACAGTGAAGGTGGTGGACGAGCTCGTGAAAGTGATGGGCCGGCACAAGCCC
GAGAACATCGTGATCGAAATGGCCAGAGAGAACCAGACCACCCAGAAGGGACAGAAGAACAGCCGCGAGA
GAATGAAGCGGATCGAAGAGGGCATCAAAGAGCTGGGCAGCCAGATCCTGAAAGAACACCCCGTGGAAAA
CACCCAGCTGCAGAACGAGAAGCTGTACCTGTACTACCTGCAGAATGGGCGGGATATGTACGTGGACCAG
GAACTGGACATCAACCGGCTGTCCGACTACGATGTGGACCATATCGTGCCTCAGAGCTTTCTGAAGGACG
ACTCCATCGACAACAAGGTGCTGACCAGAAGCGACAAGAACCGGGGCAAGAGCGACAACGTGCCCTCCGA
AGAGGTCGTGAAGAAGATGAAGAACTACTGGCGGCAGCTGCTGAACGCCAAGCTGATTACCCAGAGAAAG
TTCGACAATCTGACCAAGGCCGAGAGAGGCGGCCTGAGCGAACTGGATAAGGCCGGCTTCATCAAGAGAC
AGCTGGTGGAAACCCGGCAGATCACAAAGCACGTGGCACAGATCCTGGACTCCCGGATGAACACTAAGTA
CGACGAGAATGACAAGCTGATCCGGGAAGTGAAAGTGATCACCCTGAAGTCCAAGCTGGTGTCCGATTTC
CGGAAGGATTTCCAGTTTTACAAAGTGCGCGAGATCAACAACTACCACCACGCCCACGACGCCTACCTGA
ACGCCGTCGTGGGAACCGCCCTGATCAAAAAGTACCCTAAGCTGGAAAGCGAGTTCGTGTACGGCGACTA
CAAGGTGTACGACGTGCGGAAGATGATCGCCAAGAGCGAGCAGGAAATCGGCAAGGCTACCGCCAAGTAC
TTCTTCTACAGCAACATCATGAACTTTTTCAAGACCGAGATTACCCTGGCCAACGGCGAGATCCGGAAGC
GGCCTCTGATCGAGACAAACGGCGAAACCGGGGAGATCGTGTGGGATAAGGGCCGGGATTTTGCCACCGT
GCGGAAAGTGCTGAGCATGCCCCAAGTGAATATCGTGAAAAAGACCGAGGTGCAGACAGGCGGCTTCAGC
AAAGAGTCTATCCTGCCCAAGAGGAACAGCGATAAGCTGATCGCCAGAAAGAAGGACTGGGACCCTAAGA
AGTACGGCGGCTTCGACAGCCCCACCGTGGCCTATTCTGTGCTGGTGGTGGCCAAAGTGGAAAAGGGCAA
GTCCAAGAAACTGAAGAGTGTGAAAGAGCTGCTGGGGATCACCATCATGGAAAGAAGCAGCTTCGAGAAG
AATCCCATCGACTTTCTGGAAGCCAAGGGCTACAAAGAAGTGAAAAAGGACCTGATCATCAAGCTGCCTA
AGTACTCCCTGTTCGAGCTGGAAAACGGCCGGAAGAGAATGCTGGCCTCTGCCGGCGAACTGCAGAAGGG
AAACGAACTGGCCCTGCCCTCCAAATATGTGAACTTCCTGTACCTGGCCAGCCACTATGAGAAGCTGAAG
GGCTCCCCCGAGGATAATGAGCAGAAACAGCTGTTTGTGGAACAGCACAAGCACTACCTGGACGAGATCA
TCGAGCAGATCAGCGAGTTCTCCAAGAGAGTGATCCTGGCCGACGCTAATCTGGACAAAGTGCTGTCCGC
CTACAACAAGCACCGGGATAAGCCCATCAGAGAGCAGGCCGAGAATATCATCCACCTGTTTACCCTGACC
AATCTGGGAGCCCCTGCCGCCTTCAAGTACTTTGACACCACCATCGACCGGAAGAGGTACACCAGCACCA
AAGAGGTGCTGGACGCCACCCTGATCCACCAGAGCATCACCGGCCTGTACGAGACACGGATCGACCTGTC
TCAGCTGGGAGGCGACAAGCGACCTGCCGCCACAAAGAAGGCTGGACAGGCTAAGAAGAAGAAAGATTAC
AAAGACGATGACGATAAGGGATCCGGCGCAACAAACTTCTCTCTGCTGAAACAAGCCGGAGATGTCGAAG
AGAATCCTGGACCGATTGAACAAGATGGATTGCACGCAGGTTCTCCGGCCGCTTGGGTGGAGAGGCTATT
CGGCTATGACTGGGCACAACAGACAATCGGCTGCTCTGATGCCGCCGTGTTCCGGCTGTCAGCGCAGGGG
CGCCCGGTTCTTTTTGTCAAGACCGACCTGTCCGGTGCCCTGAATGAACTGCAGGACGAGGCAGCGCGGC
TATCGTGGCTGGCCACGACGGGCGTTCCTTGCGCAGCTGTGCTCGACGTTGTCACTGAAGCGGGAAGGGA
CTGGCTGCTATTGGGCGAAGTGCCGGGGCAGGATCTCCTGTCATCTCACCTTGCTCCTGCCGAGAAAGTA
TCCATCATGGCTGATGCAATGCGGCGGCTGCATACGCTTGATCCGGCTACCTGCCCATTCGACCACCAAG
CGAAACATCGCATCGAGCGAGCACGTACTCGGATGGAAGCCGGTCTTGTCGATCAGGATGATCTGGACGA
AGAGCATCAGGGGCTCGCGCCAGCCGAACTGTTCGCCAGGCTCAAGGCGCGCATGCCCGACGGCGAGGAT
CTCGTCGTGACCCATGGCGATGCCTGCTTGCCGAATATCATGGTGGAAAATGGCCGCTTTTCTGGATTCA
TCGACTGTGGCCGGCTGGGTGTGGCGGACCGCTATCAGGACATAGCGTTGGCTACCCGTGATATTGCTGA
AGAGCTTGGCGGCGAATGGGCTGACCGCTTCCTCGTGCTTTACGGTATCGCCGCTCCCGATTCGCAGCGC
ATCGCCTTCTATCGCCTTCTTGACGAGTTCTTCTGAACGCGTTAAGTCGACAATCAACCTCTGGATTACA
AAATTTGTGAAAGATTGACTGGTATTCTTAACTATGTTGCTCCTTTTACGCTATGTGGATACGCTGCTTT
AATGCCTTTGTATCATGCTATTGCTTCCCGTATGGCTTTCATTTTCTCCTCCTTGTATAAATCCTGGTTG
CTGTCTCTTTATGAGGAGTTGTGGCCCGTTGTCAGGCAACGTGGCGTGGTGTGCACTGTGTTTGCTGACG
CAACCCCCACTGGTTGGGGCATTGCCACCACCTGTCAGCTCCTTTCCGGGACTTTCGCTTTCCCCCTCCC
TATTGCCACGGCGGAACTCATCGCCGCCTGCCTTGCCCGCTGCTGGACAGGGGCTCGGCTGTTGGGCACT
GACAATTCCGTGGTGTTGTCGGGGAAATCATCGTCCTTTCCTTGGCTGCTCGCCTGTGTTGCCACCTGGA
TTCTGCGCGGGACGTCCTTCTGCTACGTCCCTTCGGCCCTCAATCCAGCGGACCTTCCTTCCCGCGGCCT
GCTGCCGGCTCTGCGGCCTCTTCCGCGTCTTCGCCTTCGCCCTCAGACGAGTCGGATCTCCCTTTGGGCC
GCCTCCCCGCGTCGACTTTAAGACCAATGACTTACAAGGCAGCTGTAGATCTTAGCCACTTTTTAAAAGA
AAAGGGGGGACTGGAAGGGCTAATTCACTCCCAACGAAGACAAGATCTGCTTTTTGCTTGTACTGGGTCT
CTCTGGTTAGACCAGATCTGAGCCTGGGAGCTCTCTGGCTAACTAGGGAACCCACTGCTTAAGCCTCAAT
AAAGCTTGCCTTGAGTGCTTCAAGTAGTGTGTGCCCGTCTGTTGTGTGACTCTGGTAACTAGAGATCCCT
CAGACCCTTTTAGTCAGTGTGGAAAATCTCTAGCAGGGCCCGTTTAAACCCGCTGATCAGCCTCGACTGT
GCCTTCTAGTTGCCAGCCATCTGTTGTTTGCCCCTCCCCCGTGCCTTCCTTGACCCTGGAAGGTGCCACT
CCCACTGTCCTTTCCTAATAAAATGAGGAAATTGCATCGCATTGTCTGAGTAGGTGTCATTCTATTCTGG
GGGGTGGGGTGGGGCAGGACAGCAAGGGGGAGGATTGGGAAGACAATAGCAGGCATGCTGGGGATGCGGT
GGGCTCTATGGCTTCTGAGGCGGAAAGAACCAGCTGGGGCTCTAGGGGGTATCCCC
[124 nt withheld, positions 8877-9000]
C
[91 nt withheld, positions 9002-9092]
A
[49 nt withheld, positions 9094-9142]
CCTTTGACGTTGGAGTCCACGTTCTTT
[37 nt withheld, positions 9170-9206]
ACCCTATCTCGGTCTATTCTTTTGATTTATAAGGGATTTTGCCGATTTCGGCCTATTGGTTAAAAAATGA
GCTGATTTAACAAAAATTTAACGCGAATTAATTCTGTGGAATGTGTGTCAGTTAGGGTGTGGAAAGTCCC
CAGGCTCCCCAGCAGGCAGAAGTATGCAAAGCATGCATCTCAATTAGTCAGCAACCAGGTGTGGAAAGTC
CCCAGGCTCCCCAGCAGGCAGAAGTATGCAAAGCATGCATCTCAATTAGTCAGCAACCATAGTCCCGCCC
CTAACTCCGCCCATCCCGCCCCTAACTCCGCCCAGTTCCGCCCATTCTCCGCCCCATGGCTGACTAATTT
TTTTTATTTATGCAGAGGCCGAGGCCGCCTCTGCCTCTGAGCTATTCCAGAAGTAGTGAGGAGGCTTTTT
TGGAGGCCTAGGCTTTTGCAAAAAGCTCCCGGGAGCTTGTATATCCATTTTCGGATCTGATCAGCACGTG
TTGACAATTAATCATCGGCATAGTATATCGGCATAGTATAATACGACAAGGTGAGGAACTAAACCATGGC
CAAGTTGACCAGTGCCGTTCCGGTGCTCACCGCGCGCGACGTCGCCGGAGCGGTCGAGTTCTGGACCGAC
CGGCTCGGGTTCTCCCGGGACTTCGTGGAGGACGACTTCGCCGGTGTGGTCCGGGACGACGTGACCCTGT
TCATCAGCGCGGTCCAGGACCAGGTGGTGCCGGACAACACCCTGGCCTGGGTGTGGGTGCGCGGCCTGGA
CGAGCTGTACGCCGAGTGGTCGGAGGTCGTGTCCACGAACTTCCGGGACGCCTCCGGGCCGGCCATGACC
GAGATCGGCGAGCAGCCGTGGGGGCGGGAGTTCGCCCTGCGCGACCCGGCCGGCAACTGCGTGCACTTCG
TGGCCGAGGAGCAGGACTGACACGTGCTACGAGATTTCGATTCCACCGCCGCCTTCTATGAAAGGTTGGG
CTTCGGAATCGTTTTCCGGGACGCCGGCTGGATGATCCTCCAGCGCGGGGATCTCATGCTGGAGTTCTTC
GCCCACCCCAACTTGTTTATTGCAGCTTATAATGGTTACAAATAAAGCAATAGCATCACAAATTTCACAA
ATAAAGCATTTTTTTCACTGCATTCTAGTTGTGGTTTGTCCAAACTCATCAATGTATCTTATCATGTCTG
TATACCGTCGACCTCTAGCTAGAGCTTGGCGTAATCATGGTCATAGCTGTTTCCTGTGTGAAATTGTTAT
CCGCTCACAATTCCACACAACATACGAGCCGGAAGCATAAAGTGTAAAGCCTGGGGTGCCTAATGAGTGA
GCTAACTCACATTAATTGCGTTGCGCTCACTGCCCGCTTTCCAGTCGGGAAACCTGTCGTGCCAGCTGCA
TTAATGAATCGGCCAACGCGCGGGGAGAGGCGGTTTGCGTATTGGGCGCTCTTCCGCTTCCTCGCTCACT
GACTCGCTGCGCTCGGTCGTTCGGCTGCGGCGAGCGGTATCAGCTCACTCAAAGGCGGTAATACGGTTAT
CCACAGAATCAGGGGATAACGCAGGAAAGAACATGTGAGCAAAAGGCCAGCAAAAGGCCAGGAACCGTAA
AAAGGCCGCGTTGCTGGCGTTTTTCCATAGGCTCCGCCCCCCTGACGAGCATCACAAAAATCGACGCTCA
AGTCAGAGGTGGCGAAACCCGACAGGACTATAAAGATACCAGGCGTTTCCCCCTGGAAGCTCCCTCGTGC
GCTCTCCTGTTCCGACCCTGCCGCTTACCGGATACCTGTCCGCCTTTCTCCCTTCGGGAAGCGTGGCGCT
TTCTCATAGCTCACGCTGTAGGTATCTCAGTTCGGTGTAGGTCGTTCGCTCCAAGCTGGGCTGTGTGCAC
GAACCCCCCGTTCAGCCCGACCGCTGCGCCTTATCCGGTAACTATCGTCTTGAGTCCAACCCGGTAAGAC
ACGACTTATCGCCACTGGCAGCAGCCACTGGTAACAGGATTAGCAGAGCGAGGTATGTAGGCGGTGCTAC
AGAGTTCTTGAAGTGGTGGCCTAACTACGGCTACACTAGAAGAACAGTATTTGGTATCTGCGCTCTGCTG
AAGCCAGTTACCTTCGGAAAAAGAGTTGGTAGCTCTTGATCCGGCAAACAAACCACCGCTGGTAGCGGTG
GTTTTTTTGTTTGCAAGCAGCAGATTACGCGCAGAAAAAAAGGATCTCAAGAAGATCCTTTGATCTTTTC
TACGGGGTCTGACGCTCAGTGGAACGAAAACTCACGTTAAGGGATTTTGGTCATGAGATTATCAAAAAGG
ATCTTCACCTAGATCCTTTTAAATTAAAAATGAAGTTTTAAATCAATCTAAAGTATATATGAGTAAACTT
GGTCTGACAGTTACCAATGCTTAATCAGTGAGGCACCTATCTCAGCGATCTGTCTATTTCGTTCATCCAT
AGTTGCCTGACTCCCCGTCGTGTAGATAACTACGATACGGGAGGGCTTACCATCTGGCCCCAGTGCTGCA
ATGATACCGCGAGACCCACGCTCACCGGCTCCAGATTTATCAGCAATAAACCAGCCAGCCGGAAGGGCCG
AGCGCAGAAGTGGTCCTGCAACTTTATCCGCCTCCATCCAGTCTATTAATTGTTGCCGGGAAGCTAGAGT
AAGTAGTTCGCCAGTTAATAGTTTGCGCAACGTTGTTGCCATTGCTACAGGCATCGTGGTGTCACGCTCG
TCGTTTGGTATGGCTTCATTCAGCTCCGGTTCCCAACGATCAAGGCGAGTTACATGATCCCCCATGTTGT
GCAAAAAAGCGGTTAGCTCCTTCGGTCCTCCGATCGTTGTCAGAAGTAAGTTGGCCGCAGTGTTATCACT
CATGGTTATGGCAGCACTGCATAATTCTCTTACTGTCATGCCATCCGTAAGATGCTTTTCTGTGACTGGT
GAGTACTCAACCAAGTCATTCTGAGAATAGTGTATGCGGCGACCGAGTTGCTCTTGCCCGGCGTCAATAC
GGGATAATACCGCGCCACATAGCAGAACTTTAAAAGTGCTCATCATTGGAAAACGTTCTTCGGGGCGAAA
ACTCTCAAGGATCTTACCGCTGTTGAGATCCAGTTCGATGTAACCCACTCGTGCACCCAACTGATCTTCA
GCATCTTTTACTTTCACCAGCGTTTCTGGGTGAGCAAAAACAGGAAGGCAAAATGCCGCAAAAAAGGGAA
TAAGGGCGACACGGAAATGTTGAATACTCATACTCTTCCTTTTTCAATATTATTGAAGCATTTATCAGGG
TTATTGTCTCATGAGCGGATACATATTTGAATGTATTTAGAAAAATAAACAAATAGGGGTTCCGCGCACA
TTTCCCCGAAAAGTGCCACCTGACGTCGACGGATCGGGAGATCTCCCGATCCCCTATGGTGCACTCTCAG
TACAATCTGCTCTGATGCCGCATAGTTAAGCCAGTATCTGCTCCCTGCTTGTGTGTTGGAGGTCGCTGAG
TAGTGCGCGAGCAAAATTTAAGCTACAACAAGGCAAGGCTTGACCGACAATTGCATGAAGAATCTGCTTA
GGGTTAGGCGTTTTGCGCTGCTTCGCGATGTACGGGCCAGATATACGCGCGCGTTGACATTGATTATTGA
CTAGTTATTAATAGTAATCAATTACGGGGTCATTAGTTCATAGCCCATATATGGAGTTCCGCGTTACATA
ACTTACGGTAAATGGCCCGCCTGGCTGACCGCCCAACGACCCCCGCCCATTGACGTCAATAATGACGTAT
GTTCCCATAGTAACGCCAATAGGGACTTTCCATTGACGTCAATGGGTGGAGTATTTACGGTAAACTGCCC
ACTTGGCAGTACATCAAGTGTATCATATGCCAAGTACGCCCCCTATTGACGTCAATGACGGTAAATGGCC
CGCCTGGCATTATGCCCAGTACATGACCTTATGGGACTTTCCTACTTGGCAGTACATCTACGTATTAGTC
ATCGCTATTACCATGG
Features (pLannotate 1.2.2; 33 found; start..end, strand, type, name):
    217..397     +  LTR            5' LTR (truncated): truncated 5' long terminal repeat (LTR) from HIV-1
    444..569     +  misc_feature   HIV-1 Ψ: packaging signal of human immunodeficiency virus type 1
    553..916     +  CDS            HIV-1 gag (fragment): gag protein from human immunodeficiency virus 1; gag
   1062..1295    +  misc_feature   RRE: The Rev response element (RRE) of HIV-1 allows for Rev-dependent mRNA export from the nucleus to the cytoplasm.
   1672..1772    +  CDS            Rev (fragment): human immunodeficiency virus 1 (HIV-1) Rev protein; rev; enhances nuclear export of unspliced and incompletely spliced viral mRNAs
   1822..1939    +  misc_feature   cPPT/CTS: central polypurine tract and central termination sequence of HIV-1
   1990..2230    +  promoter       U6 promoter: RNA polymerase III promoter for human U6 snRNA
   2260..2335    +  misc_RNA       gRNA scaffold: guide RNA scaffold for the Streptococcus pyogenes CRISPR/Cas9 system
   2353..2371    +  CDS            small t antigen (fragment): SV40 (simian virus 40) small t antigen
   2397..2608    +  promoter       EF-1α core promoter: core promoter for human elongation factor EF-1α
   2633..6736    +  CDS            Cas9: Cas9 (Csn1) endonuclease from the Streptococcus pyogenes Type II CRISPR/Cas system generates RNA-guided double strand breaks in DNA
   6874..7666    +  CDS            NeoR/KanR (fragment): aminoglycoside phosphotransferase from Tn5; aph(3')-II (or nptII); confers resistance to neomycin, kanamycin, and G418 (Geneticin®)
   7682..8270    +  misc_feature   WPRE: woodchuck hepatitis virus posttranscriptional regulatory element
   8321..8340    +  misc_feature   cPPT/CTS (fragment): central polypurine tract and central termination sequence of HIV-1
   8342..8575    +  LTR            3' LTR (ΔU3): self-inactivating 3' long terminal repeat (LTR) from HIV-1
   8607..8831    +  polyA_signal   bGH poly(A) signal: bovine growth hormone polyadenylation signal
   8835..8856    +  promoter       SV40 promoter (fragment): SV40 enhancer and early promoter
   8877..9305    +  rep_origin     f1 ori (sequence partly withheld): f1 bacteriophage origin of replication; arrow indicates direction of (+) strand synthesis
   9319..9648    +  promoter       SV40 promoter: SV40 enhancer and early promoter
   9696..9743    +  promoter       EM7 promoter: synthetic bacterial promoter&nbsp
   9762..10136   +  CDS            BleoR: antibiotic-binding protein; Sh ble from Streptoalloteichus hindustanus; confers resistance to bleomycin, phleomycin, and Zeocin™
  10146..10271   +  CDS            ble (fragment): BLE_KLEPN - Experimental evidence at protein level: Swiss-Prot protein existence level 1. Binding protein with a strong affinity to the bleomycin family of antibiotics. Binds to CL990; an antimitotic-antibiotic compound. From Klebsiella pneumoniae.
  10266..10387   +  polyA_signal   SV40 poly(A) signal: SV40 polyadenylation signal
  10458..10480   -  protein_bind   lac operator (fragment): The lac repressor binds to the lac operator to inhibit transcription in E. coli. This inhibition can be relieved by adding lactose or isopropyl-β-D-thiogalactopyranoside (IPTG). lac repressor encoded by lacI
  10484..10514   -  promoter       lac promoter: promoter for the E. coli lac operon
  10529..10550   -  protein_bind   CAP binding site: CAP binding activates transcription in the presence of cAMP. E. coli catabolite activator protein
  10563..10655   -  CDS            lacI (fragment): lac repressor; lacI; The lac repressor binds to the lac operator to inhibit transcription in E. coli. This inhibition can be relieved by adding lactose or isopropyl-β-D-thiogalactopyranoside (IPTG).
  10838..11426   -  rep_origin     ori: high-copy-number ColE1/pMB1/pBR322/pUC origin of replication
  11597..12457   -  CDS            AmpR: β-lactamase; bla; confers resistance to ampicillin, carbenicillin, and related antibiotics
  12458..12562   -  promoter       AmpR promoter: bla
  12621..12673   -  misc_feature   bom (fragment): basis of mobility region from pBR322
  12832..13211   +  enhancer       CMV enhancer: human cytomegalovirus immediate early enhancer
  13212..199     +  promoter       CMV promoter (across the origin): human cytomegalovirus (CMV) immediate early promoter
