[The description below was written by a language model from this plasmid's Addgene catalogue record and pLannotate feature annotations shown in this document.]
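Description:
p8390 LentiCRISPRv2 Neo sgNT-2 is an all-in-one lentiviral CRISPR/Cas9 vector built on the pLentiCRISPR v2 backbone, in a version carrying a neomycin resistance marker so that transduced mammalian cells can be selected with G418. It is propagated in E. coli as a high-copy plasmid through a ColE1/pUC-type origin and ampicillin resistance. The backbone also carries an f1 origin and an SV40/EM7-driven bleomycin/Zeocin resistance cassette. That cassette lies outside the LTR-flanked region, so it is not packaged into virus.

The transfer cassette has a third-generation, self-inactivating design. A CMV enhancer/promoter is fused to a truncated HIV-1 5' LTR and drives genomic RNA production in packaging cells. It is followed by the Ψ packaging signal, the RRE for Rev-dependent nuclear export, the cPPT/CTS, and a ΔU3 3' LTR with a downstream bGH polyadenylation signal. Between the LTRs, a human U6 RNA polymerase III promoter expresses the guide fused to the Streptococcus pyogenes gRNA scaffold. An EF-1α core promoter drives S. pyogenes Cas9, which is followed by the NeoR coding sequence and a WPRE that enhances transcript expression. The feature table does not annotate the element linking Cas9 to NeoR, although no separate promoter is called between them.

The insert is sgNT-2, a non-targeting guide listed under human as the species. The construct therefore delivers Cas9 and selection without directing cleavage to a gene of interest. It serves as a negative control alongside gene-targeting guides in the same backbone for knockout experiments in human cells. The cloning sites used to insert the guide are not recorded.
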