Addgene plasmid #221650: p8390 LentiCRISPRv2 Neo sgNT-2
Purpose: Expression of non-targeting control sgRNA
Depositing lab: Elizabeth White. Depositing organization: University of Pennsylvania. Publication: HPV18 E7 inhibits LATS1 kinase and activates YAP1 by degrading PTPN14. Blakely WJ, Hatterschide J, White EA. mBio. 2024 Sep 9:e0181124. doi: 10.1128/mbio.01811-24. PubMed 39248565.
Backbone
  Vector backbone: pLentiCRISPR v2
  Backbone manufacturer: Feng Zhang (Addgene #52961)
  Vector type: Lentiviral, CRISPR
  Selectable markers: Neomycin (select with G418)
Growth in bacteria
  Bacterial resistance: Ampicillin, 100 μg/mL
  Growth temperature: 37°C
  Growth strain: NEB Stable
  Copy number: High Copy
Gene/Insert
  Gene/Insert name: non-targeting sgNT-2
  gRNA/shRNA sequence: GGATTGTGGTCGCTCAAAACC
  Species: H. sapiens (human)
  Cloning method: Restriction Enzyme; 5′ cloning site unknown (unknown if destroyed)
Terms and licenses: Academic/Nonprofit Terms; Industry Terms: Not Available to Industry
Depositor comments: Please visit https://doi.org/10.1101/2024.03.07.583953 for bioRxiv preprint.
How to cite: p8390 LentiCRISPRv2 Neo sgNT-2 was a gift from Elizabeth White (Addgene plasmid # 221650 ; http://n2t.net/addgene:221650 ; RRID:Addgene_221650)
